>Addgene plasmid #91529 | pHH0103_GRAP-2/2 | addgene full sequence | sequence record 192539 | Addgene NGS Result
ACATTAACCTATAAAAATAGGCGTATCACGAGGCCCTTTCGTCTTCAAGAATTCCCGACACCATCGAATG
GTGCAAAACCTTTCGCGGTATGGCATGATAGCGCCCGGAAGAGAGTCAATTCAGGGTGGTGAATGTGAAA
CCAGTAACGTTATACGATGTCGCAGAGTATGCCGGTGTCTCTTATCAGACCGTTTCCCGCGTGGTGAACC
AGGCCAGCCACGTTTCTGCGAAAACGCGGGAAAAAGTGGAAGCGGCGATGGCGGAGCTGAATTACATTCC
CAACCGCGTGGCACAACAACTGGCGGGCAAACAGTCGTTGCTGATTGGCGTTGCCACCTCCAGTCTGGCC
CTGCACGCGCCGTCGCAAATTGTCGCGGCGATTAAATCTCGCGCCGATCAACTGGGTGCCAGCGTGGTGG
TGTCGATGGTAGAACGAAGCGGCGTCGAAGCCTGTAAAGCGGCGGTGCACAATCTTCTCGCGCAACGCGT
CAGTGGGCTGATCATTAACTATCCGCTGGATGACCAGGATGCCATTGCTGTGGAAGCTGCCTGCACTAAT
GTTCCGGCGTTATTTCTTGATGTCTCTGACCAGACACCCATCAACAGTATTATTTTCTCCCATGAAGACG
GTACGCGACTGGGCGTGGAGCATCTGGTCGCATTGGGTCACCAGCAAATCGCGCTGTTAGCGGGCCCATT
AAGTTCTGTCTCGGCGCGTCTGCGTCTGGCTGGCTGGCATAAATATCTCACTCGCAATCAAATTCAGCCG
ATAGCGGAACGGGAAGGCGACTGGAGTGCCATGTCCGGTTTTCAACAAACCATGCAAATGCTGAATGAGG
GCATCGTTCCCACTGCGATGCTGGTTGCCAACGATCAGATGGCGCTGGGCGCAATGCGCGCCATTACCGA
GTCCGGGCTGCGCGTTGGTGCGGATATCTCGGTAGTGGGATACGACGATACCGAAGACAGCTCATGTTAT
ATCCCGCCGTTAACCACCATCAAACAGGATTTTCGCCTGCTGGGGCAAACCAGCGTGGACCGCTTGCTGC
AACTCTCTCAGGGCCAGGCGGTGAAGGGCAATCAGCTGTTGCCCGTCTCACTGGTGAAAAGAAAAACCAC
CCTGGCGCCCAATACGCAAACCGCCTCTCCCCGCGCGTTGGCCGATTCATTAATGCAGCTGGCACGACAG
GTTTCCCGACTGGAAAGCGGGCAGTGAGCGCAACGCAATTAATGTAAGTTAGCTCACTCATTAGGCACAA
TTCTCATGTTTGACAGCTTATCATCGACTGCACGGTGCACCAATGCTTCTGGCGTCAGGCAGCCATCGGA
AGCTGTGGTATGGCTGTGCAGGTCGTAAATCACTGCATAATTCGTGTCGCTCAAGGCGCACTCCCGTTCT
GGATAATGTTTTTTGCGCCGACATCATAACGGTTCTGGCAAATATTCTGAAATGAGCTGTTGACAATTAA
TCATCGGCTCGTATAATGTGTGGAATTGTGAGCGGATAACAATTTCACACAGGAAACAGCCAGTCCGTTT
AGGTGTTTTCACGAGCACTTCACCAACAAGGACCATAGATTATGAAAATCGAAGAACACCATCACCATCA
CCATTCCAGCGGTAAGCTTATGTCCCCTATACTAGGTTATTGGAAAATTAAGGGCCTTGTGCAACCCACT
CGACTTCTTTTGGAATATCTTGAAGAAAAATATGAAGAGCATTTGTATGAGCGCGATGAAGGTGATAAAT
GGCGAAACAAAAAGTTTGAATTGGGTTTGGAGTTTCCCAATCTTCCTTATTATATTGATGGTGATGTTAA
ATTAACACAGTCTATGGCCATCATACGTTATATAGCTGACAAGCACAACATGTTGGGTGGTTGTCCAAAA
GAGCGTGCAGAGATTTCAATGCTTGAAGGAGCGGTTTTGGATATTAGATACGGTGTTTCGAGAATTGCAT
ATAGTAAAGACTTTGAAACTCTCAAAGTTGATTTTCTTAGCAAGCTACCTGAAATGCTGAAAATGTTCGA
AGATCGTTTATGTCATAAAACATATTTAAATGGTGATCATGTAACCCATCCTGACTTCATGTTGTATGAC
GCTCTTGATGTTGTTTTATACATGGACCCAATGTGCCTGGATGCGTTCCCAAAATTAGTTTGTTTTAAAA
AACGTATTGAAGCTATCCCACAAATTGATAAGTACTTGAAATCCAGCAAGTATATAGCATGGCCTTTGCA
GGGCTGGCAAGCCACGTTTGGTGGTGGCGACCATCCTCCAAAATCGGATCTGGAAGTTCTGTTCCAGGGG
CCCCTGTCCAGCGGTCTGGTTCCGCGTGGTTCCGGTACCGCGGCCCAGCCGGCCTGTTTTGCACAGGCCC
AGTTTGATTTCTCTGCCCAAGATCCATCTCAACTGTCCTTTCGTCGTGGTGACATTATCGAAGTTCTGGA
ACGTCCAGATCCACATTGGTGGCGTGGTCGTTCTTGTGGTCGTGTTGGTTTCTTTCCGCGTTCCTATGTT
CAGCCAGTTCATGCGGCCGCATA
[142 nt withheld, positions 2544-2685]
C
[98 nt withheld, positions 2687-2784]
AGTTTGTACTGGTGACGAAACTCAGTGTCTAGCTAGAGTGGC
[149 nt withheld, positions 2827-2975]
T
[41 nt withheld, positions 2977-3017]
T
[62 nt withheld, positions 3019-3080]
A
[35 nt withheld, positions 3082-3116]
CCTCCCTCAATCGGTTGAATGTCGCCCTTTTGTCTTTGGCGCTGGTAAACCATATGAA
[86 nt withheld, positions 3175-3260]
T
[54 nt withheld, positions 3262-3315]
CTAGCGCCGCCCTATACCTTGTCTGCCTCCCCGCGTTGCGTCGCGGTGCATGGAGCCGGGCCACCTCGAC
CTGAATGGAAGCCGGCGGCACCTCGCTAACGGATTCACCACTCCAAGAATTGGAGCCAATCAATTCTTGC
GGAGAACTGTGAATGCGCAAACCAACCCTTGGCAGAACATATCCATCGCGTCCGCCATCTCCAGCAGCCG
CACGCGGCGCATCTCGGGCAGCGTTGGGTCCTGGCCACGGGTGCGCATGATCGTGCTCCTGTCGTTGAGG
ACCCGGCTAGGCTGGCGGGGTTGCCTTACTGGTTAGCAGAATGAATCACCGATACGCGAGCGAACGTGAA
GCGACTGCTGCTGCAAAACGTCTGCGACCTGAGCAACAACATGAATGGTCTTCGGTTTCCGTGTTTCGTA
AAGTCTGGAAACGCGGAAGTCAGCGCCCTGCACCATTATGTTCCGGATCTGCATCGCAGGATGCTGCTGG
CTACCCTGTGGAACACCTACATCTGTATTAACGAAGCGCTGGCATTGACCCTGAGTGATTTTTCTCTGGT
CCCGCCGCATCCATACCGCCAGTTGTTTACCCTCACAACGTTCCAGTAACCGGGCATGTTCATCATCAGT
AACCCGTATCGTGAGCATCCTCTCTCGTTTCATCGGTATCATTACCCCCATGAACAGAAATCCCCCTTAC
ACGGAGGCATCAGTGACCAAACAGGAAAAAACCGCCCTTAACATGGCCCGCTTTATCAGAAGCCAGACAT
TAACGCTTCTGGAGAAACTCAACGAGCTGGACGCGGATGAACAGGCAGACATCTGTGAATCGCTTCACGA
CCACGCTGATGAGCTTTACCGCAGGATCCGCGAAATTGTAAGCGTTAATATTTTGTTAAAATTCGCGTTA
AATTTTTGTTAAATCAGCTCATTTTTTAACCAATAGGCCGAAATCGGCAAAATCCCTTATAAATCAAAAG
AATAGACCGAGATAGGGT
[37 nt withheld, positions 4314-4350]
AAAGAACGTGGACTCCAACGTCAAAGG
[49 nt withheld, positions 4378-4426]
T
[91 nt withheld, positions 4428-4518]
G
[124 nt withheld, positions 4520-4643]
CGCGGATCCTGCCTCGCGCGTTTCGGTGATGACGGTGAAAACCTCTGACACATGCAGCTCCCGGAGACGG
TCACAGCTTGTCTGTAAGCGGATGCCGGGAGCAGACAAGCCCGTCAGGGCGCGTCAGCGGGTGTTGGCGG
GTGTCGGGGCGCAGCCATGACCCAGTCACGTAGCGATAGCGGAGTGTATACTGGCTTAACTATGCGGCAT
CAGAGCAGATTGTACTGAGAGTGCACCATATGCGGTGTGAAATACCGCACAGATGCGTAAGGAGAAAATA
CCGCATCAGGCGCTCTTCCGCTTCCTCGCTCACTGACTCGCTGCGCTCGGTCGTTCGGCTGCGGCGAGCG
GTATCAGCTCACTCAAAGGCGGTAATACGGTTATCCACAGAATCAGGGGATAACGCAGGAAAGAACATGT
GAGCAAAAGGCCAGCAAAAGGCCAGGAACCGTAAAAAGGCCGCGTTGCTGGCGTTTTTCCATAGGCTCCG
CCCCCCTGACGAGCATCACAAAAATCGACGCTCAAGTCAGAGGTGGCGAAACCCGACAGGACTATAAAGA
TACCAGGGTTTCCCCCTGGAAGCTCCCTCGTGCGCTCTCCTGTTCCGACCCTGCCGCTTACCGGATACCT
GTCCGCCTTTCTCCCTTCGGGAAGCGTGGCGCTTTCTCATAGCTCACGCTGTAGGTATCTCAGTTCGGTG
TAGGTCGTTCGCTCCAAGCTGGGCTGTGTGCACGAACCCCCCGTTCAGCCCGACCGCTGCGCCTTATCCG
GTAACTATCGTCTTGAGTCCAACCCGGTAAGACACGACTTATCGCCACTGGCAGCAGCCACTGGTAACAG
GATTAGCAGAGCGAGGTATGTAGGCGGTGCTACAGAGTTCTTGAAGTGGTGGCCTAACTACGGCTACACT
AGAAGGACAGTATTTGGTATCTGCGCTCTGCTGAAGCCAGTTACCTTCGGAAAAAGAGTTGGTAGCTCTT
GATCCGGCAAACAAACCACCGCTGGTAGCGGTGGTTTTTTTGTTTGCAAGCAGCAGATTACGCGCAGAAA
AAAAGGATCTCAAGAAGATCCTTTGATCTTTTCTACGGGGTCTGACGCTCAGTGGAACGAAAACTCACGT
TAAGGGATTTTGGTCATGAGATTATCAAAAAGGATCTTCACCTAGATCCTTTTAAATTAAAAATGAAGTT
TTAAATCAATCTAAAGTATATATGAGTAAACTTGGTCTGACAGTTACCAATGCTTAATCAGTGAGGCACC
TATCTCAGCGATCTGTCTATTTCGTTCATCCATAGTTGCCTGACTCCCCGTCGTGTAGATAACTACGATA
CGGGAGGGCTTACCATCTGGCCCCAGTGCTGCAATGATACCGCGAGACCCACGCTCACCGGCTCCAGATT
TATCAGCAATAAACCAGCCAGCCGGAAGGGCCGAGCGCAGAAGTGGTCCTGCAACTTTATCCGCCTCCAT
CCAGTCTATTAATTGTTGCCGGGAAGCTAGAGTAAGTAGTTCGCCAGTTAATAGTTTGCGCAACGTTGTT
GCCATTGCTGCAGGCATCGTGGTGTCACGCTCGTCGTTTGGTATGGCTTCATTCAGCTCCGGTTCCCAAC
GATCAAGGCGAGTTACATGATCCCCCATGTTGTGCAAAAAAGCGGTTAGCTCCTTCGGTCCTCCGATCGT
TGTCAGAAGTAAGTTGGCCGCAGTGTTATCACTCATGGTTATGGCAGCACTGCATAATTCTCTTACTGTC
ATGCCATCCGTAAGATGCTTTTCTGTGACTGGTGAGTACTCAACCAAGTCATTCTGAGAATAGTGTATGC
GGCGACCGAGTTGCTCTTGCCCGGCGTCAACACGGGATAATACCGCGCCACATAGCAGAACTTTAAAAGT
GCTCATCATTGGAAAACGTTCTTCGGGGCGAAAACTCTCAAGGATCTTACCGCTGTTGAGATCCAGTTCG
ATGTAACCCACTCGTGCACCCAACTGATCTTCAGCATCTTTTACTTTCACCAGCGTTTCTGGGTGAGCAA
AAACAGGAAGGCAAAATGCCGCAAAAAAGGGAATAAGGGCGACACGGAAATGTTGAATACTCATACTCTT
CCTTTTTCAATATTATTGAAGCATTTATCAGGGTTATTGTCTCATGAGCGGATACATATTTGAATGTATT
TAGAAAAATAAACAAATAGGGGTTCCGCGCACATTTCCCCGAAAAGTGCCACCTGACGTCTAAGAAACCA
TTATTATCATG
Features (pLannotate 1.2.2; 21 found; start..end, strand, type, name):
     57..134     +  promoter       lacIq promoter: lacI (mutant); In the lacIq allele, a single base change in the promoter boosts expression of the lacI gene about 10-fold.
    135..1217    +  CDS            lacI: lac repressor; lacI; The lac repressor binds to the lac operator to inhibit transcription in E. coli. This inhibition can be relieved by adding lactose or isopropyl-β-D-thiogalactopyranoside (IPTG).
   1230..1251    +  protein_bind   CAP binding site: CAP binding activates transcription in the presence of cAMP. E. coli catabolite activator protein
   1270..1287    +  promoter       tet promoter (fragment): E. coli promoter for tetracycline efflux protein gene
   1460..1488    +  promoter       tac promoter: strong E. coli promoter; hybrid between the trp and lac UV5 promoters
   1496..1512    +  protein_bind   lac operator: The lac repressor binds to the lac operator to inhibit transcription in E. coli. This inhibition can be relieved by adding lactose or isopropyl-β-D-thiogalactopyranoside (IPTG). lac repressor encoded by lacI
   1597..1614    +  CDS            6xHis: 6xHis affinity tag
   1630..2283    +  CDS            GST26_SCHJA: Experimental evidence at protein level: Swiss-Prot protein existence level 1. GST isoenzymes appear to play a central role in the parasite detoxification system. Other functions are also suspected including a role in increasing the solubility of haematin in the parasite gut. From Schistosoma japonicum (Blood fluke).
   2362..2532    +  CDS            GRAP (fragment): GRAP_HUMAN - Experimental evidence at protein level: Swiss-Prot protein existence level 1. Couples signals from receptor and cytoplasmic tyrosine kinases to the Ras signaling pathway. Plays a role in the inner ear and in hearing (PubMed:30610177). From Homo sapiens (Human).
   2548..2595    +  terminator     fd terminator (sequence withheld): central terminator from bacteriophage fd (Otsuka and Kunisawa, 1982)
   2600..2812    +  CDS            M13 gene III (fragment) (sequence partly withheld): pIII; III; minor coat protein
   2827..3297    +  CDS            M13 gene III (fragment) (sequence partly withheld): pIII; III; minor coat protein
   3319..3389    +  CDS            TcR (fragment): tetracycline efflux protein; tet; confers resistance to tetracycline
   3631..4011    -  CDS            YPB1_ECOLX: Protein predicted: Swiss-Prot protein existence level 4. From Escherichia coli.
   4028..4179    +  CDS            rop (fragment): Rop protein, which maintains plasmids at low copy number; rop
   4215..4643    -  rep_origin     f1 ori (sequence partly withheld): f1 bacteriophage origin of replication; arrow indicates direction of (+) strand synthesis
   4652..4691    +  CDS            rop (fragment): Rop protein, which maintains plasmids at low copy number; rop
   4793..4933    +  misc_feature   bom: basis of mobility region from pBR322
   5119..5706    -  rep_origin     ori: high-copy-number ColE1/pMB1/pBR322/pUC origin of replication
   5877..6737    -  CDS            AmpR: β-lactamase; bla; confers resistance to ampicillin, carbenicillin, and related antibiotics
   6738..6842    -  promoter       AmpR promoter: bla
