[The description below was written by a language model from this plasmid's Addgene catalogue record and pLannotate feature annotations shown in this document.]
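Description:
pHH0103_GRAP-2/2 is a bacterial expression plasmid for producing and purifying a human SH3 domain, specifically the second of the two SH3 domains of the adaptor protein GRAP, as the name suggests. The 6.9 kb plasmid is built on the pHH0103 backbone. It is propagated in E. coli under ampicillin selection (β-lactamase with its own promoter) and replicates from a ColE1/pBR322-type origin with an adjacent bom region. The catalogue lists it as low copy. The rop gene is annotated only as two fragments interrupted by an f1 phage origin, so it is unlikely to be intact.

Expression is driven by the hybrid tac promoter followed by a lac operator. The plasmid carries its own lacI gene under the lacIq promoter, which gives tight repression that can be relieved with IPTG. The open reading frame begins with a 6xHis tag, continues into Schistosoma japonicum glutathione S-transferase, and ends with the GRAP fragment, which was cloned between SfiI and NotI sites. The insert is recorded as 221 bp, of which about 170 bp is annotated as GRAP coding sequence. The product is therefore a His-GST-SH3 fusion that can be purified by nickel or glutathione affinity.

A phage fd terminator lies just downstream of the insert. Beyond it are fragments of M13 gene III, which together with the f1 origin suggest that the backbone descends from a phagemid display vector. These remnants, along with short tetracycline-resistance and tet promoter fragments, appear to be nonfunctional leftovers. The plasmid belongs to a collection of human SH3 domain constructs made for a family-wide analysis of SH3 domain binding specificities.
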