Addgene plasmid #91529: pHH0103_GRAP-2/2
Purpose: Protein expression and purification of human SH3 domain construct GRAP-2/2
Depositing lab: Sachdev Sidhu. Depositing organization: University of Toronto. Publication: Comprehensive Analysis of the Human SH3 Domain Family Reveals a Wide Variety of Non-canonical Specificities. Teyra J, Huang H, Jain S, Guan X, Dong A, Liu Y, Tempel W, Min J, Tong Y, Kim PM, Bader GD, Sidhu SS. Structure. 2017 Oct 3;25(10):1598-1610.e3. doi: 10.1016/j.str.2017.07.017. Epub 2017 Sep 7. PubMed 28890361.
Backbone
  Vector backbone: pHH0103
  Vector type: Bacterial Expression
Growth in bacteria
  Bacterial resistance: Ampicillin, 100 μg/mL
  Growth temperature: 37°C
  Growth strain: DH5alpha
  Copy number: Low Copy
Gene/Insert
  Gene/Insert name: GRAP-2/2
  Species: H. sapiens (human)
  Insert size (bp): 221
  Entrez Gene: GRAP (a.k.a. DFNB114)
  Cloning method: Restriction Enzyme; 5′ cloning site Sfi1 (unknown if destroyed); 3′ cloning site Not1 (unknown if destroyed)
Terms and licenses: Academic/Nonprofit Terms; Industry Terms: Not Available to Industry
How to cite: pHH0103_GRAP-2/2 was a gift from Sachdev Sidhu (Addgene plasmid # 91529 ; http://n2t.net/addgene:91529 ; RRID:Addgene_91529)
