>Addgene plasmid #91529 | pHH0103_GRAP-2/2 | depositor partial sequence | sequence record 176017 | insert sequence
GGTACCGAATTCGGATCCGCGCGCTGTGTTTTGCACAGGCCCAGTTTGATTTCTCTGCCCAAGATCCATC
TCAACTGTCCTTTCGTCGTGGTGACATTATCGAAGTTCTGGAACGTCCAGATCCACATTGGTGGCGTGGT
CGTTCTTGTGGTCGTGTTGGTTTCTTTCCGCGTTCCTATGTTCAGCCAGTTCATGCGGCCGCTAGCTAAG
TCGACGAGCTC
